>Addgene plasmid #91127 | pTRANS_263 | addgene full sequence | sequence record 182139 | Addgene NGS Result
GTAGGCGGTGCTACAGAGTTCTTGAAGTGGTGGCCTAACTACGGCTACACTAGAAGGACAGTATTTGGTA
TCTGCGCTCTGCTGAAGCCAGTTACCTTCGGAAAAAGAGTTGGTAGCTCTTGATCCGGCAAACAAACCAC
CGCTGGTAGCGGTGGTTTTTTTGTTTGCAAGCAGCAGATTACGCGCAGAAAAAAAGGATCTCAAGAAGAT
CCTTTGATCTTTTCTACGGGGTCTGACGCTCAGTGGAACGAAAACTCACGTTAAGGGATTTTGGTCATGC
ATTCTAGGTACTAAAACAATTCATCCAGTAAAATATAATATTTTATTTTCTCCCAATCAGGCTTGATCCC
CAGTAAGTCAAAAAATAGCTCGACATACTGTTCTTCCCCGATATCCTCCCTGATCGACCGGACGCAGAAG
GCAATGTCATACCACTTGTCCGCCCTGCCGCTTCTCCCAAGATCAATAAAGCCACTTACTTTGCCATCTT
TCACAAAGATGTTGCTGTCTCCCAGGTCGCCGTGGGAAAAGACAAGTTCCTCTTCGGGCTTTTCCGTCTT
TAAAAAATCATACAGCTCGCGCGGATCTTTAAATGGAGTGTCTTCTTCCCAGTTTTCGCAATCCACATCG
GCCAGATCGTTATTCAGTAAGTAATCCAATTCGGCTAAGCGGCTGTCTAAGCTATTCGTATAGGGACAAT
CCGATATGTCGATGGAGTGAAAGAGCCTGATGCACTCCGCATACAGCTCGATAATCTTTTCAGGGCTTTG
TTCATCTTCATACTCTTCCGAGCAAAGGACGCCATCGGCCTCACTCATGAGCAGATTGCTCCAGCCATCA
TGCCGTTCAAAGTGCAGGACCTTTGGAACAGGCAGCTTTCCTTCCAGCCATAGCATCATGTCCTTTTCCC
GTTCCACATCATAGGTGGTCCCTTTATACCGGCTGTCCGTCATTTTTAAATATAGGTTTTCATTTTCTCC
CACCAGCTTATATACCTTAGCAGGAGACATTCCTTCCGTATCTTTTACGCAGCGGTATTTTTCGATCAGT
TTTTTCAATTCCGGTGATATTCTCATTTTAGCCATTTATTATTTCCTTCCTCTTTTCTACAGTATTTAAA
GATACCCCAAGAAGCTAATTATAACAAGACGAACTCCAATTCACTGTTCCTTGCATTCTAAAACCTTAAA
TACCAGAAAACAGCTTTTTCAAAGTTGTTTTCAAAGTTGGCGTATAACATAGTATCGACGGAGCCGATTT
TGAAACCGCGGTGATCACAGGCAGCAACGCTCTGTCATCGTTACAATCAACATGCTACCCTCCGCGAGAT
CATCCGTGTTTCAAACCCGGCAGCTTAGTTGCCGTTCTTCCGAATAGCATCGGTAACATGAGCAAAGTCT
GCCGCCTTACAACGGCTCTCCCGCTGACGCCGTCCCGGACTGATGGGCTGCCTGTATCGAGTGGTGATTT
TGTGCCGAGCTGCCGGTCGGGGAGCTGTTGGCTGGCTGGTGGCAGGATATATTGTGGTGTAAACAAATTG
ACGCTTAGACAACTTAATAACACATTGCGGACGTTTTTAATGTACTGAATTAACGCCGAATTAATTCGGG
GGATCTGGATTTTAGTACTGGATTTTGGTTTTAGGAATTAGAAATTTTATTGATAGAAGTATTTTACAAA
TACAAATACATACTAAGGGTTTCTTATATGCTCAACACATGAGCGAAACCCTATAGGAACCCTAATTCCC
TTATCTGGGAACTACTCACACATTATTATGGAGAAACTCGAGTCAAATCTCGGTGACGGGCAGGACCGGA
CGGGGCGGTACCGGCAGGCTGAAGTCCAGCTGCCAGAAACCCACGTCATGCCAGTTCCCGTGCTTGAAGC
CGGCCGCCCGCAGCATGCCGCGGGGGGCATATCCGAGCGCCTCGTGCATGCGCACGCTCGGGTCGTTGGG
CAGCCCGATGACAGCGACCACGCTCTTGAAGCCCTGTGCCTCCAGGGACTTCAGCAGATGGGTGTAGAGC
GTGGAGCCCAGTCCCGTCCGCTGGTGGCGGGGGCTGACGTACACGGTGGACTCGGCCGTCCAGTCGTAGG
CGTTGCGTGCCTTCCAGGGACCCGCGTAGGCGATGCCGGCGACCTCGCCGTCCACCTCGGCGACGAGCCA
GGGATAGCGCTCCCGCAGACGGACGAGGTCGTCCGTCCACTCCTGCGGTTCCTGCGGCTCGGTACGGAAG
TTGACCGTGCTTGTCTCGATGTAGTGGTTGACGATGGTGCAGACCGCCGGCATGTCCGCCTCGGTGGCAC
GGCGGATGTCGGCCGGGCGTCGTTCTGGGCTCATAAGCTTCTGCAAAAGAGAACCAGACAACAGGGTAAG
TGCCTAGCAGTAAACAAACAGAACTCATCACAAGCAAACAGCAACATCATATTCATACCAACAGGTCATG
TGTGTTCATCACATCATTAGTACTAAGCATGCCATCATCCAAGTATATCAAAGTAAGGGCAAAGAGCATG
CATGATCATCAGGTGCACAAAAGAATCATCAAATTGTAGCAGTACATATCTTCATCTATCATGCATATCT
ATCCATAACAGGACGATGCATGTTGACCAGGTAAAAGCTACAGGATCCTATAGGAACAGCAGCGTATATA
TCTTCACCAATCTTAGCATCTTAATCATGTGGCACATGCAGTTTCAATTTAAGCACATGAGCTAGTTGAT
TATGAGGTACCAGAGAATCATCAAACTGATGTAGCAGCATATATCCTCATCTATCATGCAATCTAATCTA
ATCTAACTAAACAGGAAAGGTGTGCTATTCAGTTAAAAGCTACCGCATCATATACAAACGGCAGCATAAG
AAAAAGCATAATCATCTTAATCATGCAACAAACGCAGATTCATAATAAGCCCAAGAGCTAGCTTGTGATG
ATCTTATTCTACTCTGATCTACAGCAATCAGATAACGACCTAACCTTGCACATGGCAACAAAACAATCGA
TCGGACGAATCAGTTGTTTGTTCCTAGCTAGCACCATCGAACCAGATAATAGATGCACGTACAGATCCCG
AAAACGAACCCAAAAACAGGGCAGACCTAGCTGAACCTAGGCAGCGACCCAGCAGATCGTGAGAACGATC
TCATCTACGAACAGCCTAGAAGCAACCCCACGATTCCCGGACAAACGACCTAAAATCCCCACAAATCACA
TGAGCATGACAGGATAAACAGCGGAACCGATCAGATCTACACGAAAACCCCACCTCCCAGCCACCCACGA
TCAGGAAACACGCGGATCTAGCATGATTTCGTCAACGCCTCAGCCTAGTTCCTAGCCACAGACCAAGCAG
AACCACCAAACCACGCCGAGCGAGGAGATGGGGCAAGAGGACGGGGGAGACGATCGCCGTACCTTGAAGC
GGGGGAAGGATCGCCGAGGGTCGCGAGGAGAGCAATTTGGATTTGGAACCCGGGGGTTGTGCGCTCCGAA
CGATGAGACGATGTGAGATTGTGGGAAGAGGCGCGGAGGGCCCTGTATTTATGGGCTGCGACGGGGGGAG
GAGAGGTGGGGAGGGTTGGGGAAGGAATCCCCCACCCGTGCCGTGACGGTTCCGGGCCGTGTGAGAGGAG
CCCGCTCGTCTCCGCCACGCAATTTCCGCGATCGGAGCGGAGCTTTCGAGAGGCGGCTGGATGGTTGGTG
GCCGTTAGATTTGTAGACGCCGTTAACGCCTCGCCTCCACCGGGAAGAGTTTTGAGCAGCCGCTTATGAC
AATGGCTTAACGACGTTAGACGGAGCGTTAGTGGCAGGCCATGATAGAATAGACGTATTGCAATGGGATT
ATAATTAAATAAATAAGAATATAATAAGATATGGCAAGTCGGCACTCATGACATGGTCTTCGAAATGATA
GTGCTCACTTTCTTAGCCGAGAAAGTTGACGCGACTGATTTAGAAGTTAAGATATTATTTCTCTCTTCTT
TTCTTTCCTCGTCATATAAGGATGAAATAAACTTTAGAGATTGCCGGTAGTGATTTTGGATTTCGGCGAT
CAGGCTTGGTTTGCCGGTTTCGGACGGTGTGCCTTAGGCCACCCGCAGTGTATCTTGTAATGTTCAACCG
ATAAGCAAGGGTGGGGCTCAAGCAAGTAGTAAACAACTATGTCAAATGTCACCATGGTTATGGTCTTGTT
TAGTTGGCTTCTTGGCCGATTCATTAATGCAGCTGGCACGACAGGTTTCCCGACTGGAAAGCGGGCAGTG
AGCGCAACGCAATTAATGTGAGTTAGCTCACTCATTAGGCACCCCAGGCTTTACACTTTATGCTTCCGGC
TCGTATGTTGTGTGGAATTGTGAGCGGATAACAATTTCACACAGGAAACAGCTATGACATGATTACGAAT
TCGAGTAAGGTAGTGAACAGAAGTCCGGCAGGTCCTTAGCGAAAAAACGGGGTGTGCCAGAAAACTCTAT
CCTCTACCCTGCGTGGAGGTGTGAATTCTGCACACTGCAAATGCAATGTGTCCAATGCTTTATATAGGGC
AGGTTTTGGCGGGAGAACAGGGCCCTAGTGTTCCCACGGTAGCGTAGCGAATCGTGTGGGCCCTGTTCGG
TGTGCGGTCGGGGGGCCTCCACGCGGGTTATAATATTACCCCGCGTGGTGGCCCCCGACGCGCACTCGGC
TTTTCGTGAGTGCGCGGAGGCTTTTGGACCACATCTTTTCTGATCACTTTCGTGGAAGATGTTGATTTAT
CACACTTTTGACGGGGAAATCTGTGCCATGCCTTAGCTTATAAGGAAGTGCGTGGTAGCCCATCTCGACA
AGTTTGTACCGATCAAAAGCAGGTGACAAGTTTGTACAAAAAAGCTGAACGAGAAACGTAAAATGATATA
AATATCAATATATTAAATTAGATTTTGCATAAAAAACAGACTACATAATACTGTAAAACACAACATATCC
AGTCACTATGGCGGCCGCATTAGGCACCCCAGGCTTTACACTTTATGCTTCCGGCTCGTATAATGTGTGG
ATTTTGAGTTAGGATCCGTCGAGATTTTCAGGAGCTAAGGAAGCTAAAATGGAGAAAAAAATCACTGGAT
ATACCACCGTTGATATATCCCAATGGCATCGTAAAGAACATTTTGAGGCATTTCAGTCAGTCGCTCAATG
TACCTATAACCAGACCGTTCAGCTGGATATTACGGCCTTTTTAAAGACCGTAAAGAAAAATAAGCACAAG
TTTTATCCGGCCTTTATTCACATTCTTGCCCGCCTGATGAATGCTCATCCGGAATTCCGTATGGCAATGA
AAGACGGTGAGCTGGTGATATGGGATAGTGTTCACCCTTGTTACACCGTTTTCCATGAGCAAACTGAAAC
GTTTTCATCGCTCTGGAGTGAATACCACGACGATTTCCGGCAGTTTCTACACATATATTCGCAAGATGTG
GCGTGTTACGGTGAAAACCTGGCCTATTTCCCTAAAGGGTTTATTGAGAATATGTTTTTCGTCTCAGCCA
ATCCCTGGGTGAGTTTCACCAGTTTTGATTTAAACGTGGCCAATATGGACAACTTCTTCGCCCCCGTTTT
CACCATGGGCAAATATTATACGCAAGGCGACAAGGTGCTGATGCCGCTGGCGATTCAGGTTCATCATGCC
GTTTGTGATGGCTTCCATGTCGGCAGAATGCTTAATGAATTACAACAGTACTGCGATGAGTGGCAGGCGG
GGCGTAATCTAGAGGATCCGGCTTACTAAAAGCCAGATAACAGTATGCGTATTTGCGCGCTGATTTTTGC
GGTATAAGAATATATACTGATATGTATACCCGAAGTATGTCAAAAAGAGGTATGCTATGAAGCAGCGTAT
TACAGTGACAGTTGACAGCGACAGCTATCAGTTGCTCAAGGCATATATGATGTCAATATCTCCGGTCTGG
TAAGCACAACCATGCAGAATGAAGCCCGTCGTCTGCGTGCCGAACGCTGGAAAGCGGAAAATCAGGAAGG
GATGGCTGAGGTCGCCCGGTTTATTGAAATGAACGGCTCTTTTGCTGACGAGAACAGGGGCTGGTGAAAT
GCAGTTTAAGGTTTACACCTATAAAAGAGAGAGCCGTTATCGTCTGTTTGTGGATGTACAGAGTGATATT
ATTGACACGCCCGGGCGACGGATGGTGATCCCCCTGGCCAGTGCACGTCTGCTGTCAGATAAAGTCCCCC
GTGAACTTTACCCGGTGGTGCATATCGGGGATGAAAGCTGGCGCATGATGACCACCGATATGGCCAGTGT
GCCGGTCTCCGTTATCGGGGAAGAAGTGGCTGATCTCAGCCACCGCGAAAATGACATCAAAAACGCCATT
AACCTGATGTTCTGGGGAATATAAATGTCAGGCTCCCTTATACACAGCCAGTCTGCAGGTCGACCATAGT
GACTGGATATGTTGTGTTTTACAGTATTATGTAGTCTGTTTTTTATGCAAAATCTAATTTAATATATTGA
TATTTATATCATTTTACGTTTCTCGTTCAGCTTTCTTGTACAAAGTGGTCACCTGCAAAAAGTGTTTGAT
CGCCGGCGGTACAAAGTGGTTAAAATAATATTTTATTTATCTCATGTCATTCGATTACAGAGGCTCGGCT
ACGAGCAAAGACAAACCAAATATAACAAACAACAACCCTTACACAATGACATCGGAAAACGAAATACAAC
ACCCTGAGATATTACATTTATAGAAACTGTACGCCGTCCGCGCTAGGACAGTCACTGCGAAGCAGTGACG
TCTTCGCCGGAGGCGAACGAGTAGTTGATGAACGTCTCGCCTTCATACATGTAGTGAACAACAGTGTTAG
AGTACATGTAATCCGACTGTTCGGGAGTCATATCCTTGAGCCAATCTTCGTCTGGATTAACTAAAATGAT
GCAAGGTATTCCACCCCGTATGACCTTTCGCTTACCATATTTTGGATTGACCGTGAAGTCACGCTGAGCC
CCGACGAAGCACTTCCAGTTGGGTGTGAACTTGAATGGAATGTCGTCGATGATATTATACTTGGCGTTGA
CGTCATATGTTGTGAAATCAACTAGACTGTTATAATAATTGTGTGTCCCTAGAGACCTTGCCCAGGAAGT
CTTTCCTGTTCTGGTTGGCCCGCAGATGTAGATGGACTTATGCCTCCCCGGTGACTCCTGGAATAATCGT
CCATCCACTCTAAGTCAGATTGCGCTTGATCCGCAGGAGTGGAAGTACAAAGGATATAGGATTCGAGGCT
TACGGAGTAGAGATGTTCATTTTTCCAGCTTTCAATGGTCTCATGGCAAATGAGTGATTCGGTTGGAAAC
TCAGGTGTGTAAGTGGCAACTGGGTCAGGAAATAGATGGCGTGCCGTGTACTCGAAGTCTTTGAGACGGA
TAGACCATTCAAACGGAAAACGATTGCAAACCATGCTGAGGAATTCCTCGCGAGAGGAACTAGATTCAAT
GATCTGTTTCATATCCGCATCACGGTCTTTACGACCTGGAGTTGAAACAGCCACGAATGTTCCCCACTCA
GCTGTGTTTACATCGGAGTCAACCTCCTTCGTGATGTAATCACGAACTTGGTTGCAGTCTTTGGCAGCTT
GTATATTTGGATGGAATATGGAGAATGGAGATGTATCCATACGGAGGTTTAAGGCATTGGGATTGGTGAT
GGAAGCACGAAGCTTGTTCTGCACGAGAACGTGCAGATGTGGTGATCCATCTTCGTGGAGCTCTCTAACA
GCAGCGATGTAGAGGGGCTCATATTTGTTCAAGAGAGTGCGAAGTGAATCCAAGGCGTACTGTGGCTCAA
GGGTACATTGAGGATATGTTAGAAAGAGGTACTTGGAATAGACACGGAACCTGGGTGCAGATGAAGAGGC
CATGGTAGTGAACAGAAGTCCGGCAGGTCCTTAGCGAAAAAACGGGGTGTGCCAGAAAACTCTATCCTCT
ACCCTGCGTGGAGGTGTGAATTCTGCACACTGCAAATGCAATGTGTCCAATGCTTTATATAGGGCAGGTT
TTGGCGGGAGAACAGGGCCCTAGTGTTCCCACGGTAGCGTAGCGAATCGTGTGGGCCCTGTTCGGTGTGC
GGTCGGGGGGCCTCCACGCGGGTTATAATATTACCCCGCGTGGTGGCCCCCGACGCGCACTCGGCTTTTC
GTGAGTGCGCGGAGGCTTTTGGACCACATCTTTTCTGATCACTTTCGTGGAAGATGTTGATTTATCACAC
TTTTGACGGGGAAATCTGTGCCATGCCTTAGCTTATAAGGAAGTGCGTGGTAGCCCATCTCGGGGCCCTC
GATTCGACGTTCCTGTTTAAACTATCAGTGTTTGACAGGATATATTGGCGGGTAAACCTAAGAGAAAAGA
GCGTTTATTAGAATAATCGGATATTTAAAAGGGCGTGAAAAGGTTTATCCGTTCGTCCATTTGTATGTGC
ATGCCAACCACAGGGTTCCCCTCGGGATCAAAGTACTTTGATCCAACCCCTCCGCTGCTATAGTGCAGTC
GGCTTCTGACGTTCAGTGCAGCCGTCTTCTGAAAACGACATGTCGCACAAGTCCTAAGTTACGCGACAGG
CTGCCGCCCTGCCCTTTTCCTGGCGTTTTCTTGTCGCGTGTTTTAGTCGCATAAAGTAGAATACTTGCGA
CTAGAACCGGAGACATTACGCCATGAACAAGAGCGCCGCCGCTGGCCTGCTGGGCTATGCCCGCGTCAGC
ACCGACGACCAGGACTTGACCAACCAACGGGCCGAACTGCACGCGGCCGGCTGCACCAAGCTGTTTTCCG
AGAAGATCACCGGCACCAGGCGCGACCGCCCGGAGCTGGCCAGGATGCTTGACCACCTACGCCCTGGCGA
CGTTGTGACAGTGACCAGGCTAGACCGCCTGGCCCGCAGCACCCGCGACCTACTGGACATTGCCGAGCGC
ATCCAGGAGGCCGGCGCGGGCCTGCGTAGCCTGGCAGAGCCGTGGGCCGACACCACCACGCCGGCCGGCC
GCATGGTGTTGACCGTGTTCGCCGGCATTGCCGAGTTCGAGCGTTCCCTAATCATCGACCGCACCCGGAG
CGGGCGCGAGGCCGCCAAGGCCCGAGGCGTGAAGTTTGGCCCCCGCCCTACCCTCACCCCGGCACAGATC
GCGCACGCCCGCGAGCTGATCGACCAGGAAGGCCGCACCGTGAAAGAGGCGGCTGCACTGCTTGGCGTGC
ATCGCTCGACCCTGTACCGCGCACTTGAGCGCAGCGAGGAAGTGACGCCCACCGAGGCCAGGCGGCGCGG
TGCCTTCCGTGAGGACGCATTGACCGAGGCCGACGCCCTGGCGGCCGCCGAGAATGAACGCCAAGAGGAA
CAAGCATGAAACCGCACCAGGACGGCCAGGACGAACCGTTTTTCATTACCGAAGAGATCGAGGCGGAGAT
GATCGCGGCCGGGTACGTGTTCGAGCCGCCCGCGCACGGCTCAACCGTGCGGCTGCATGAAATCCTGGCC
GGTTTGTCTGATGCCAAGCTGGCGGCCTGGCCGGCCAGCTTGGCCGCTGAAGAAACCGAGCGCCGCCGTC
TAAAAAGGTGATGTGTATTTGAGTAAAACAGCTTGCGTCATGCGGTCGCTGCGTATATGATGCGATGAGT
AAATAAACAAATACGCAAGGGGAACGCATGAAGGTTATCGCTGTACTTAACCAGAAAGGCGGGTCAGGCA
AGACGACCATCGCAACCCATCTAGCCCGCGCCCTGCAACTCGCCGGGGCCGATGTTCTGTTAGTCGATTC
CGATCCCCAGGGCAGTGCCCGCGATTGGGCGGCCGTGCGGGAAGATCAACCGCTAACCGTTGTCGGCATC
GACCGCCCGACGATTGACCGCGACGTGAAGGCCATCGGCCGGCGCGACTTCGTAGTGATCGACGGAGCGC
CCCAGGCGGCGGACTTGGCTGTGTCCGCGATCAAGGCAGCCGACTTCGTGCTGATTCCGGTGCAGCCAAG
CCCTTACGACATATGGGCCACCGCCGACCTGGTGGAGCTGGTTAAGCAGCGCATTGAGGTCACGGATGGA
AGGCTACAAGCGGCCTTTGTCGTGTCGCGGGCGATCAAAGGCACGCGCATCGGCGGTGAGGTTGCCGAGG
CGCTGGCCGGGTACGAGCTGCCCATTCTTGAGTCCCGTATCACGCAGCGCGTGAGCTACCCAGGCACTGC
CGCCGCCGGCACAACCGTTCTTGAATCAGAACCCGAGGGCGACGCTGCCCGCGAGGTCCAGGCGCTGGCC
GCTGAAATTAAATCAAAACTCATTTGAGTTAATGAGGTAAAGAGAAAATGAGCAAAAGCACAAACACGCT
AAGTGCCGGCCGTCCGAGCGCACGCAGCAGCAAGGCTGCAACGTTGGCCAGCCTGGCAGACACGCCAGCC
ATGAAGCGGGTCAACTTTCAGTTGCCGGCGGAGGATCACACCAAGCTGAAGATGTACGCGGTACGCCAAG
GCAAGACCATTACCGAGCTGCTATCTGAATACATCGCGCAGCTACCAGAGTAAATGAGCAAATGAATAAA
TGAGTAGATGAATTTTAGCGGCTAAAGGAGGCGGCATGGAAAATCAAGAACAACCAGGCACCGACGCCGT
GGAATGCCCCATGTGTGGAGGAACGGGCGGTTGGCCAGGCGTAAGCGGCTGGGTTGCCTGCCGGCCCTGC
AATGGCACTGGAACCCCCAAGCCCGAGGAATCGGCGTGAGCGGTCGCAAACCATCCGGCCCGGTACAAAT
CGGCGCGGCGCTGGGTGATGACCTGGTGGAGAAGTTGAAGGCCGCGCAGGCCGCCCAGCGGCAACGCATC
GAGGCAGAAGCACGCCCCGGTGAATCGTGGCAAGCGGCCGCTGATCGAATCCGCAAAGAATCCCGGCAAC
CGCCGGCAGCCGGTGCGCCGTCGATTAGGAAGCCGCCCAAGGGCGACGAGCAACCAGATTTTTTCGTTCC
GATGCTCTATGACGTGGGCACCCGCGATAGTCGCAGCATCATGGACGTGGCCGTTTTCCGTCTGTCGAAG
CGTGACCGACGAGCTGGCGAGGTGATCCGCTACGAGCTTCCAGACGGGCACGTAGAGGTTTCCGCAGGGC
CGGCCGGCATGGCCAGTGTGTGGGATTACGACCTGGTACTGATGGCGGTTTCCCATCTAACCGAATCCAT
GAACCGATACCGGGAAGGGAAGGGAGACAAGCCCGGCCGCGTGTTCCGTCCACACGTTGCGGACGTACTC
AAGTTCTGCCGGCGAGCCGATGGCGGAAAGCAGAAAGACGACCTGGTAGAAACCTGCATTCGGTTAAACA
CCACGCACGTTGCCATGCAGCGTACGAAGAAGGCCAAGAACGGCCGCCTGGTGACGGTATCCGAGGGTGA
AGCCTTGATTAGCCGCTACAAGATCGTAAAGAGCGAAACCGGGCGGCCGGAGTACATCGAGATCGAGCTA
GCTGATTGGATGTACCGCGAGATCACAGAAGGCAAGAACCCGGACGTGCTGACGGTTCACCCCGATTACT
TTTTGATCGATCCCGGCATCGGCCGTTTTCTCTACCGCCTGGCACGCCGCGCCGCAGGCAAGGCAGAAGC
CAGATGGTTGTTCAAGACGATCTACGAACGCAGTGGCAGCGCCGGAGAGTTCAAGAAGTTCTGTTTCACC
GTGCGCAAGCTGATCGGGTCAAATGACCTGCCGGAGTACGATTTGAAGGAGGAGGCGGGGCAGGCTGGCC
CGATCCTAGTCATGCGCTACCGCAACCTGATCGAGGGCGAAGCATCCGCCGGTTCCTAATGTACGGAGCA
GATGCTAGGGCAAATTGCCCTAGCAGGGGAAAAAGGTCGAAAAGGCCTCTTTCCTGTGGATAGCACGTAC
ATTGGGAACCCAAAGCCGTACATTGGGAACCGGAACCCGTACATTGGGAACCCAAAGCCGTACATTGGGA
ACCGGTCACACATGTAAGTGACTGATATAAAAGAGAAAAAAGGCGATTTTTCCGCCTAAAACTCTTTAAA
ACTTATTAAAACTCTTAAAACCCGCCTGGCCTGTGCATAACTGTCTGGCCAGCGCACAGCCCAAGAGCTG
CAAAAAGCGCCTACCCTTCGGTCGCTGCGCTCCCTACGCCCCGCCGCTTCGCGTCGGCCTATCGCGGCCG
CTGGCCGCTCAAAAATGGCTGGCCTACGGCCAGGCAATCTACCAGGGCGCGGACAAGCCGCGCCGTCGCC
ACTCGACCGCCGGCGCCCACATCAAGGCACCCTGCCTCGCGCGTTTCGGTGATGACGGTGAAAACCTCTG
ACACATGCAGCTCCCGGAAACGGTCACAGCTTGTCTGTAAGCGGATGCCGGGAGCAGACAAGCCCGTCAG
GGCGCGTCAGCGGGTGTTGGCGGGTGTCGGGGCGCAGCCATGACCCAGTCACGTAGCGATAGCGGAGTGT
ATACTGGCTTAACTATGCGGCATCAGAGCAGATTGTACTGAGAGTGCACCATATGCGGTGTGAAATACCG
CACAGATGCGTAAGGAGAAAATACCGCATCAGGCCCTCTTCCGCTTCCTCGCTCACTGACTCGCTGCGCT
CGGTCGTTCGGCTGCGGCGAGCGGTATCAGCTCACTCAAAGGCGGTAATACGGTTATCCACAGAATCAGG
GGATAACGCAGGAAAGAACATGTGAGCAAAAGGCCAGCAAAAGGCCAGGAACCGTAAAAAGGCCGCGTTG
CTGGCGTTTTTCCATAGGCTCCGCCCCCCTGACGAGCATCACAAAAATCGACGCTCAAGTCAGAGGTGGC
GAAACCCGACAGGACTATAAAGATACCAGGCGTTTCCCCCTGGAAGCTCCCTCGTGCGCTCTCCTGTTCC
GACCCTGCCGCTTACCGGATACCTGTCCGCCTTTCTCCCTTCGGGAAGCGTGGCGCTTTCTCATAGCTCA
CGCTGTAGGTATCTCAGTTCGGTGTAGGTCGTTCGCTCCAAGCTGGGCTGTGTGCACGAACCCCCCGTTC
AGCCCGACCGCTGCGCCTTATCCGGTAACTATCGTCTTGAGTCCAACCCGGTAAGACACGACTTATCGCC
ACTGGCAGCAGCCACTGGTAACAGGATTAGCAGAGCGAGGTAT
Features (pLannotate 1.2.2; 24 found; start..end, strand, type, name):
    291..1085    -  CDS            KanR: aminoglycoside phosphotransferase; aphA-3; confers resistance to kanamycin
   1510..1534    +  misc_feature   LB T-DNA repeat: left border repeat from nopaline C58 T-DNA
   1612..1786    -  polyA_signal   CaMV poly(A) signal: cauliflower mosaic virus polyadenylation signal
   1796..2344    -  CDS            bar: PAT_STRHY - Experimental evidence at protein level: Swiss-Prot protein existence level 1. Inactivates phosphinothricin (PPT) by transfer of an acetyl group from acetyl CoA. Can also acetylate demethylphosphinothricin but not PTT or glutamate. This enzyme is an effector of phosphinothricin tripeptide (PTT or bialaphos) resistance. From Streptomyces hygroscopicus. Introduced by genetic manipulation and expressed in glufosinate-tolerant maize by Dekalb Genetics.
   4212..4271    +  CDS            lacI (fragment): lac repressor; lacI; The lac repressor binds to the lac operator to inhibit transcription in E. coli. This inhibition can be relieved by adding lactose or isopropyl-β-D-thiogalactopyranoside (IPTG).
   4284..4305    +  protein_bind   CAP binding site: CAP binding activates transcription in the presence of cAMP. E. coli catabolite activator protein
   4320..4350    +  promoter       lac promoter: promoter for the E. coli lac operon
   4354..4376    +  protein_bind   lac operator (fragment): The lac repressor binds to the lac operator to inhibit transcription in E. coli. This inhibition can be relieved by adding lactose or isopropyl-β-D-thiogalactopyranoside (IPTG). lac repressor encoded by lacI
   4856..4980    +  protein_bind   attR1: mutant version of attR; recombination site for the Gateway® LR reaction LR Clonase™
   5005..5035    +  promoter       lac UV5 promoter: E. coli lac promoter with an "up" mutation
   5059..5088    +  promoter       cat promoter (fragment): promoter of the E. coli cat gene encoding chloramphenicol acetyltransferase
   5089..5769    +  CDS            CmR: chloramphenicol acetyltransferase confers resistance to chloramphenicol
   5926..6084    +  CDS            ccdA (fragment): CCDA_ECO57 - Also known as H, letA. Experimental evidence at protein level: Swiss-Prot protein existence level 1. Antitoxin component of a type II toxin-antitoxin (TA) system which inhibits the post-segregational killing (PSK) of plasmid-free cells, also referred to as a plasmid addiction system. Binds to and blocks the activity of CcdB; will also remove bound CcdB protein from the CcdB-GyrA complex by forming a CcdA-CcdB complex, a process termed rejuvenation. Functions as a transcriptional corepressor for the ccdAB operon, repression also requires CcdB (By similarity). From Escherichia coli
   6089..6394    +  CDS            ccdB: CcdB, a bacterial toxin that poisons DNA gyrase; ccdB; Plasmids containing the ccdB gene cannot be propagated in standard E. coli strains.
   6435..6559    -  protein_bind   attR2: mutant version of attR; recombination site for the Gateway® LR reaction LR Clonase™
   7122..7913    -  CDS            REPA_WDVS: Experimental evidence at protein level: Swiss-Prot protein existence level 1. Implicated in enhancement of V-sense gene expression. Acts a an inhibitor of C-sense gene transcription (By similarity). From Wheat dwarf virus (isolate Sweden) (WDV).
   8363..8387    +  misc_feature   RB T-DNA repeat: right border repeat from nopaline C58 T-DNA
   8727..9128    +  CDS            Y4CG_SINFN (fragment): Protein inferred from homology: Swiss-Prot protein existence level 3. From Sinorhizobium fredii (strain NBRC 101917 / NGR234).
   9688..10317   +  CDS            pVS1 StaA: stability protein from the Pseudomonas plasmid pVS1 (Heeb et al., 2000)
  10746..11819   +  CDS            pVS1 RepA: replication protein from the Pseudomonas plasmid pVS1 (Heeb et al., 2000)
  11885..12079   +  rep_origin     pVS1 oriV: origin of replication for the Pseudomonas plasmid pVS1 (Heeb et al., 2000)
  12282..12321   +  CDS            rop (fragment): Rop protein, which maintains plasmids at low copy number; rop
  12423..12563   +  misc_feature   bom: basis of mobility region from pBR322
  12749..204     -  rep_origin     ori (across the origin): high-copy-number ColE1/pMB1/pBR322/pUC origin of replication
