[The description below was written by a language model from this plasmid's Addgene catalogue record and pLannotate feature annotations shown in this document.]
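Description:
pTRANS_263 is an empty T-DNA binary transformation backbone built on pCAMBIA, part of a modular plant genome engineering toolkit and intended for Agrobacterium-mediated delivery into plants. It carries two replication systems. A high-copy ColE1/pMB1-type origin with the pBR322 bom region supports propagation in E. coli, and the pVS1 oriV with its RepA and StaA functions supports replication and stable maintenance in Agrobacterium. Bacterial selection is by kanamycin (aphA-3). According to the depositor, BsaI, Esp3I, SapI and AarI sites were removed from the backbone, which is consistent with keeping the vector compatible with type IIS restriction-based assembly.

Between the nopaline-type left and right T-DNA borders sit two functional blocks. Next to the left border is the plant selection cassette: the bar gene, encoding phosphinothricin acetyltransferase, followed by a CaMV polyadenylation signal. It confers Basta (glufosinate) resistance. The catalogue gives its promoter as 2x35S, although that promoter is not annotated in the feature table.

The second block is a placeholder cassette containing chloramphenicol resistance and the ccdB gyrase toxin. It is flanked by attR1 and attR2 sites and preceded by lac promoter/operator elements. ccdB provides counterselection when the cassette is replaced by the user's cargo, and its presence is why the plasmid is grown in a ccdB-tolerant strain.

Downstream of this cassette is a wheat dwarf virus RepA/Rep coding region, matching the catalogue's "Viral Replication: WDV" designation. This suggests a geminiviral replicon design in which the cargo is amplified in plant cells, typically cereals. The viral intergenic regions that such a replicon would require are not annotated, and several stretches of the T-DNA carry no annotation at all.
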