Addgene plasmid #91127: pTRANS_263
Purpose: (Empty Backbone) Transformation, Type: T-DNA, Plant Selection: 2x35S:bar, Viral Replication: WDV
Depositing lab: Daniel Voytas. Depositing organization: University of Minnesota. Publication: A multi-purpose toolkit to enable advanced genome engineering in plants. Cermak T, Curtin SJ, Gil-Humanes J, Cegan R, Kono TJY, Konecna E, Belanto JJ, Starker CG, Mathre JW, Greenstein RL, Voytas DF. Plant Cell. 2017 May 18. pii: tpc.00922.2016. doi: 10.1105/tpc.16.00922. PubMed 28522548.
Backbone
  Vector backbone: pCAMBIA
  Vector type: Plant Expression
  Selectable markers: Basta
Growth in bacteria
  Bacterial resistance: Kanamycin, 50 μg/mL
  Growth temperature: 37°C
  Growth strain: ccdB Survival
  Copy number: High Copy
Gene/Insert
  Gene/Insert name: None
Terms and licenses: Academic/Nonprofit Terms; Industry Terms: Not Available to Industry
Depositor comments: BsaI, Esp3I, SapI and AarI sites removed from the backbone
How to cite: pTRANS_263 was a gift from Daniel Voytas (Addgene plasmid # 91127 ; http://n2t.net/addgene:91127 ; RRID:Addgene_91127)
